Addgene plasmid #210776: pDL0_180
Purpose: C1_Setaria viridis C1 coding sequence
Depositing lab: Dmitri Nusinow. Depositing organization: Donald Danforth Plant Science Center. Publication: Remote Sensing of Endogenous Pigmentation by Inducible Synthetic Circuits in Grasses. Lee DY, Acosta-Gamboa L, Saleh L, Pathak S, Swyers N, Morgan A, Meerdink S, Kuzio C, Calderon S, Sheng H, Kenney S, Zare A, Gehan M, Nusinow DA. Plant Biotechnol J. 2025 Dec 5. doi: 10.1111/pbi.70480. PubMed 41351300.
Backbone
  Vector backbone: EC15457
  Backbone size w/o insert (bp): 2243
  Total vector size (bp): 3052
  Vector type: Plant Expression, Synthetic Biology
Growth in bacteria
  Bacterial resistance: Spectinomycin, 50 μg/mL
  Growth temperature: 37°C
  Growth strain: DH5alpha
  Copy number: Unknown
Gene/Insert
  Gene/Insert name: SvC1
  Species: Setaria viridis
  Insert size (bp): 809
Terms and licenses: Academic/Nonprofit Terms; Industry Terms: Not Available to Industry
Depositor comments: Please visit https://doi.org/10.1101/2025.06.20.660755 for bioRxiv preprint.
How to cite: pDL0_180 was a gift from Dmitri Nusinow (Addgene plasmid # 210776 ; http://n2t.net/addgene:210776 ; RRID:Addgene_210776)
