[The description below was written by a language model from this plasmid's Addgene catalogue record and pLannotate feature annotations shown in this document.]
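Description:
pDL0_180 is a small (about 3.05 kb) bacterial cloning plasmid that carries the coding sequence of the C1 gene from the grass Setaria viridis (SvC1, roughly 0.8 kb) in the EC15457 backbone. It is catalogued as a plant expression and synthetic biology vector. However, no plant promoter, terminator or T-DNA border appears in the feature table. The construct therefore looks like a stand-alone coding-sequence part meant for assembly into larger expression units, not a ready-to-use plant expression cassette. The record does not state the assembly standard or the flanking cloning sites.

The plasmid replicates in E. coli from a high-copy ColE1/pUC-type origin. It is selected with spectinomycin through an aadA (streptomycin/spectinomycin adenylyltransferase) gene, with a bla-type AmpR promoter annotated upstream. The short integrase, gentamicin acetyltransferase and lacI fragments near these elements are probably non-functional remnants of the backbone's resistance cassette and cloning region.

The insert was annotated by homology to maize C1, an R2R3-MYB transcription factor. Maize C1 acts in trans to switch on anthocyanin biosynthesis genes such as chalcone synthase, dihydroflavonol reductase and a flavonoid glucosyltransferase. The Setaria ortholog here is presumably intended to play the same role. The associated publication concerns inducible synthetic circuits that drive endogenous pigmentation in grasses for remote sensing. In that context, this part would supply a pigment-pathway regulator to be placed under a chosen promoter, giving a visible anthocyanin output.
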