Features (pLannotate 1.2.2; 7 found; start..end, strand, type, name):
    110..214     +  promoter       AmpR promoter: bla
    205..285     -  CDS            int (fragment): INT2_ECOLX - Protein inferred from homology: Swiss-Prot protein existence level 3. Putative integrase believed to be involved in the insertion of antibiotic resistance genes into plasmids and transposons. From Escherichia coli.
    373..429     +  CDS            GmR (fragment): gentamycin acetyltransferase; aacC1; confers resistance to gentamycin
    436..1224    +  CDS            aadA: S3AD_ECOLX - Experimental evidence at protein level: Swiss-Prot protein existence level 1. Mediates bacterial resistance to the antibiotics streptomycin and spectinomycin. From Escherichia coli.
   1398..1986    +  rep_origin     ori: high-copy-number ColE1/pMB1/pBR322/pUC origin of replication
   2169..2218    +  CDS            lacI (fragment): lac repressor; lacI; The lac repressor binds to the lac operator to inhibit transcription in E. coli. This inhibition can be relieved by adding lactose or isopropyl-β-D-thiogalactopyranoside (IPTG).
   2238..3038    +  CDS            C1: MYBC_MAIZE - Also known as C1-B73, C1-I, c1-I-2K1. Experimental evidence at transcript level: Swiss-Prot protein existence level 2. Controls the expression of genes involved in anthocyanin biosynthesis. Regulates the expression of at least 3 structural genes: chalcone synthase, dihydroflavonol reductase and flavonol O(3) glucosyltransferase. C1 acts as a trans-acting factor. From Zea mays (Maize).
>Addgene plasmid #210776 | pDL0_180 | addgene full sequence | sequence record 421284 | Addgene NGS Result
GTGGCTCTTCAGTGGACGAAAGGGCCTCGTGATACGCCTATTTTTATAGGTTAATGTCATGATAATAATG
GTTTCTTAGACGTCAGGTGGCACTTTTCGGGGAAATGTGCGCGGAACCCCTATTTGTTTATTTTTCTAAA
TACATTCAAATATGTATCCGCTCATGAGACAATAACCCTGATAAATGCTTCAATAATATTGAAAAAGGAA
GAGTATGCGCTCACGCAACTGGTCCAGAACCTTGACCGAACGCAGCGGTGGTAACGGCGCAGTGGCGGTT
TTCATGGCTTGTTATGACTGTTTTTTTTTGGGGTACAGTCTATGCCTCGGGCATCCAAGCAGCAAGCGCG
TTACGCCGTGGGTCGATGTTTGATGTTATGGAGCAGCAACGATGTTACGCAGCAGGGCAGTCGCCCTAAA
ACAAAGTTAAACATCATGAGGGAAGCGGTGATCGCCGAAGTATCGACTCAACTATCAGAGGTAGTTGGCG
TCATCGAGCGCCATCTCGAACCGACGTTGCTGGCCGTACATTTGTACGGCTCCGCAGTGGATGGCGGCCT
GAAGCCACACAGCGATATTGATTTGCTGGTTACGGTGACCGTAAGGCTTGATGAAACAACGCGGCGAGCT
TTGATCAACGACCTTTTGGAAACTTCGGCTTCCCCTGGAGAGAGCGAGATTCTCCGCGCTGTAGAAGTCA
CCATTGTTGTGCACGACGACATCATTCCGTGGCGTTATCCAGCTAAGCGCGAACTGCAATTTGGAGAATG
GCAGCGCAATGACATTCTTGCAGGTATCTTCGAGCCAGCCACGATCGACATTGATCTGGCTATCTTGCTG
ACAAAAGCAAGAGAACATAGCGTTGCCTTGGTAGGTCCAGCGGCGGAGGAACTCTTTGATCCGGTTCCTG
AACAGGATCTATTTGAGGCGCTAAATGAAACCTTAACGCTATGGAACTCGCCGCCCGACTGGGCTGGCGA
TGAGCGAAATGTAGTGCTTACGTTGTCCCGCATTTGGTACAGCGCAGTAACCGGCAAAATCGCGCCGAAG
GATGTCGCTGCCGACTGGGCAATGGAGCGCCTGCCGGCCCAGTATCAGCCCGTCATACTTGAAGCTAGAC
AGGCTTATCTTGGACAAGAAGAAGATCGCTTGGCCTCGCGCGCAGATCAGTTGGAAGAATTTGTCCATTA
CGTAAAAGGCGAGATCACCAAGGTAGTCGGCAAATAACTGTCAGACCAAGTTTACTCATATATACTTTAG
ATTGATTTAAAACTTCATTTTTAATTTAAAAGGATCTAGGTGAAGATCCTTTTTGATAATCTCATGACCA
AAATCCCTTAACGTGAGTTTTCGTTCCACTGAGCGTCAGACCCCGTAGAAAAGATCAAAGGATCTTCTTG
AGATCCTTTTTTTCTGCGCGTAATCTGCTGCTTGCAAACAAAAAAACCACCGCTACCAGCGGTGGTTTGT
TTGCCGGATCAAGAGCTACCAACTCTTTTTCCGAAGGTAACTGGCTTCAGCAGAGCGCAGATACCAAATA
CTGTTCTTCTAGTGTAGCCGTAGTTAGGCCACCACTTCAAGAACTCTGTAGCACCGCCTACATACCTCGC
TCTGCTAATCCTGTTACCAGTGGCTGCTGCCAGTGGCGATAAGTCGTGTCTTACCGGGTTGGACTCAAGA
CGATAGTTACCGGATAAGGCGCAGCGGTCGGGCTGAACGGGGGGTTCGTGCACACAGCCCAGCTTGGAGC
GAACGACCTACACCGAACTGAGATACCTACAGCGTGAGCTATGAGAAAGCGCCACGCTTCCCGAAGGGAG
AAAGGCGGACAGGTATCCGGTAAGCGGCAGGGTCGGAACAGGAGAGCGCACGAGGGAGCTTCCAGGGGGA
AACGCCTGGTATCTTTATAGTCCTGTCGGGTTTCGCCACCTCTGACTTGAGCGTCGATTTTTGTGATGCT
CGTCAGGGGGGCGGAGCCTATGGAAAAACGCCAGCAACGCGGCCTTTTTACGGTTCCTGGCCTTTTGCTG
GCCTTTTGCTCACATGTTCTTTCCTGCGTTATCCCCTGATTCTGTGGATAACCGTATTACCGCCTTTGAG
TGAGCTGATACCGCTCGCCGCAGCCGAACGACCGAGCGCAGCGAGTCAGTGAGCGAGGAAGCGGAAGAGC
GCCCAATACGCAAACCGCCTCTCCCCGCGCGTTGGCCGATTCATTAATCACTCTGTGGTCTCAAGGTGGG
AGGAGGGCGTGCTGTGCCAAGGAAGGGTTGAAGAGAGGGGCGTGGACGAGCAAGGAGGACGACATCCTGG
CCGCCTACGTCAAGGCCCATGGCGAAGGCAAATGGAGGGAGGTCCCCCAGAAAGCCGGTTTGCGCCGGTG
CGGCAAGAGCTGCCGGCTGCGGTGGCTCAACTACCTCCGGCCGAACATCAAGCGCGGCAACATCTCCGAC
GAGGAGGAGGACCTCATCATCCGGCTCCACAAGCTCCTCGGCAACAGGTGGTCGCTGATCGCAGCCAGGC
TGCCGGGCCGAACAGACAATGAAATCAAGAACTACTGGAACAGCACGCTCGGCCGGAGGGCCGGCGCCGG
CGGAGGCGGCAGCAGGGTCGTCGTTTTCGGGACACCCGACACCGGCTCACACTCACACGCCACACCGGCG
GCGTCGGGCAGCTGCGAGAACGGCGCCGCCGCTCATCGCACGGACCCCGATTCAGCTGGCTCCGCCGCCG
GGACGGCCTCGGCAGCGGCGGCCGTGTGGGCGCCCAAGGCCGTGCGGTGCACGGGCCGCCTCTTCTTCCA
CCGGGACCTGCTGGAGGCGCCGCCCGCGAGCGAAACGCCGACGGCCGGGGGAGAAGTAGGGGGGTCGGGA
GAAGGGTCGTCGGACGACTGCAGCTCGGCGGCGTCGACCTTCGCGGGCGTCATCGACGAGCCGTGCTTCT
CCGGCGGCGGCTGGATGGACGACGTGAGGGCCCTGGCGTCGTTCCTCGAGTCCGACGAGGAATGGGTCGT
CCGGTGTCAGATGTCCGAGCAGCCGGCTGGTGTGAGACCACGAA
